>Addgene plasmid #146356 | pAc5.1B-EGFP-DmXRN1_574-1613_G | depositor full sequence | sequence record 288801 | Full Sequence
CTTCAAGGAATTAATTCTATATTCTAAAAACACAAATGATACTTCTAAAAAAAATCATGAATGGCATCAA
CTCTGAATCAAATCTTTGCAGATGCACCTACTTCTCATTTCCACTGTCACATCATTTTTCCAGATCTCGC
TGCCTGTTATGTGGCCCACAAACCAAGACACGTTTTATGGCCATTAAAGCTGGCTGATCGTCGCCAAACA
CCAAATACATATCAATATGTACATTCGAGAAAGAAGCGATCAAAGAAGCGTCTTCGGGCGAGTAGGAGAA
TGCGGAGGAGAAGGAGAACGAGCTGATCTAGTATCTCTCCACAATCCAATGCCAACTGACCAACTGGCCA
TATTCGGAGCAATTTGAAGCCAATTTCCATCGCCTGGCGATCGCTCCATTCTTGGCTATATGTTTTTCAC
CGTTCCCGGGGCCATTTTCAAAGACTCGTCGGTAAGATAAGATTGTGTCACTCGCTGTCTCTCTTCATTT
GTCGAAGAATGCTGAGGAATTTCGCGATGACGTCGGCGAGTATTTTGAAGAATGAGAATAATTTGTATTT
ATACGAAAATCAGTTAGTGGAATTTTCTACAAAAACATGTTATCTATAGATAATTTTGTTGCAAAATATG
TTGACTATGACAAAGATTGTATGTATATACCTTTAATGTATTCTCATTTTCTTATGTATTTATAATGGCA
ATGATGATACTGATGATATTTTAAGATGATGCCAGACCACAGGCTGATTTCTGCGTCTTTTGCCGAACGC
AGTGCATGTGCGGTTGTTGTTTTTTGGAATAGTTTCAATTTTCGGACTGTCCGCTTTGATTTCAGTTTCT
TGGCTTATTCAAAAAGCAAAGTAAAGCCAAAAAAGCGAGATGGCAATACCAAATGCGGCAAAACGGTAGT
GGAAGGAAAGGGGTGCGGGGCAGCGGAAGGAAGGGTGGGGCGGGGCGTGGCGGGGTCTGTGGCTGGGCGC
GACGTCACCGACGTTGGAGCCACTCCTTTGACCATGTGTGCGTGTGTGTATTATTCGTGTCTCGCCACTC
GCCGGTTGTTTTTTTCTTTTTATCTCGCTCTCTCTAGCGCCATCTCGTACGCATGCTCAACGCACCGCAT
GTTGCCGTGTCCTTTATGCGTCATTTTGGCTCGAAATAGGCAATTATTTAAACAAAGATTAGTCAACGAA
AACGCTAAAATAAATAAGTCTACAATATGGTTACTTATTGCCATGTGTGTGCAGCCAACGATAGCAACAA
AAGCAACAACACAGTGGCTTTCCCTCTTTCACTTTTTGTTTGCAAGCGCGTGCGAGCAAGACGGCACGAC
CGGCAAACGCAATTACGCTGACAAAGAGCAGACGAAGTTTTGGCCGAAAAACATCAAGGCGCCTGATACG
AATGCATTTGCAATAACAATTGCGATATTTAATATTGTTTATGAAGCTGTTTGACTTCAAAACACACAAA
AAAAAAAATAAAACAAATTATTTGAAAGAGAATTAGGAATCGGACAGCTTATCGTTACGGGCTAACAGCA
CACCGAGACGAAATAGCTTACCTGACGTCACAGCCTCTGGAAGAACTGCCGCCAAGCAGAGAGAGAGAGA
AAAAGAGGGAGAGCAGCTTAGACCGCATGTGCTTGTGTGTGAGGCGTCTCTCTCTTCGTCTCCTGTTTGC
GCAAACGCATAGACTGCACTGAGAAAATCGATTACCTATTTTTTATGAATGAATATTTGCACTATTACTA
TTCAAAACTATTAAGATAGCAATCACATTCAATAGCCAAATACTATACCACCTGAGCGATGCAACGAAAT
GATCAATTTGAGCAAAAATGCTGCATATTTAGGACGGCATCATTATAGAAATGCTTCTTGCTGTGTACTT
TTCTCTCGTCTGGCAGCTGTTTCGCCGTTATTGTTAAAACCGGCTTAAGTTAGGTGTGTTTTCTACGACT
AGTGATGCCCCTACTAGAAGATGTGTGTTGCACAAATGTCCCTGAATAACCAATTTGAAGTGCAGATAGC
AGTAAACGTAAGCTAATATGAATATTATTTAACTGTAATGTTTTAATATCGCTGGACATTACTAATAAAC
CCACTATAAACACATGTACATATGTATGTTTTGGCATACAATGAGTAGTTGGGGAAAAAATGTGTAAAAG
CACCGTGACCATCACAGCATAAAGATAACCAGCTGAAGTATCGAATATGAGTAACCCCCAAATTGAATCA
CATGCCGCAACTGATAGGACCCATGGAAGTACACTCTTCATGGCGATATACAAGACACACACAAGCACGA
ACACCCAGTTGCGGAGGAAATTCTCCGTAAATGAAAACCCAATCGGCGAACAATTCATACCCATATATGG
TAAAAGTTTTGAACGCGACTTGAGAGCGGAGAGCATTGCGGCTGATAAGGTTTTAGCGCTAAGCGGGCTT
TATAAAACGGGCTGCGGGACCAGTTTTCATATCACTACCGTTTGAGTTCTTGTGCTGTGTGGATACTCCT
CCCGACACAAAGCCGCTCCATCAGCCAGCAGTCGTCTAATCCAGAGACCCCGGATCGGGGTACCAACATG
GTGAGCAAGGGCGAGGAGCTGTTCACCGGGGTGGTGCCCATCCTGGTCGAGCTGGACGGCGACGTAAACG
GCCACAAGTTCAGCGTGTCCGGCGAGGGCGAGGGCGATGCCACCTACGGCAAGCTGACCCTGAAGTTCAT
CTGCACCACCGGCAAGCTGCCCGTGCCCTGGCCCACCCTCGTGACCACCCTGACCTACGGCGTGCAGTGC
TTCAGCCGCTACCCCGACCACATGAAGCAGCACGACTTCTTCAAGTCCGCCATGCCCGAAGGCTACGTCC
AGGAGCGCACCATCTTCTTCAAGGACGACGGCAACTACAAGACCCGCGCCGAGGTGAAGTTCGAGGGCGA
CACCCTGGTGAACCGCATCGAGCTGAAGGGCATCGACTTCAAGGAGGACGGCAACATCCTGGGGCACAAG
CTGGAGTACAACTACAACAGCCACAACGTCTATATCATGGCCGACAAGCAGAAGAACGGCATCAAGGTGA
ACTTCAAGATCCGCCACAACATCGAGGACGGCAGCGTGCAGCTCGCCGACCACTACCAGCAGAACACCCC
CATCGGCGACGGCCCCGTGCTGCTGCCCGACAACCACTACCTGAGCACCCAGTCCGCCCTGAGCAAAGAC
CCCAACGAGAAGCGCGATCACATGGTCCTGCTGGAGTTCGTGACCGCCGCCGGGATCACTCTCGGCATGG
ACGAGCTGTACAAGCCAAGCTTGAATTCTGCAGATATCCAGCACAGTGGCGGCCGCATGCGACACGGTCC
CATGTATGTGTACAAATACAGTACGGTGGCGCAGGGTCCCATGCCAGCGTATCCACCGCTGAGGGCTCTT
CCCGTGCTCTACTGCACGGAGGTGGCCAAGTGGTCGCACGAAATCGCAGTCAATCTGCCGTACAGCGTGT
GCATCGAGCTACCAAATGCGGCGAGAACCGTTTTCTTCCCGGGATTTCCCACCATGCAGCATCTGCCCTT
CGATTTCGAGCTGCGCAACGACCGCGTCAAGGTGTTCGAACAGGTCAGTCGCAACCAGAACATTGTGCTA
AAACCACGCAAGCGCCAGCTGGAGGACACACTGACGGCGGTGGCCTCCCAGTACCTCGGGAAGGTGATCC
ACGTCGGCTGGCCGCATCTCGTCAAGGCGATAGTGGTGCGCGTGGCCACGCGAGATCAGCGCGTCGACAG
CGAGGGAATCACGCTAAACGATTCGCGGCGTTTCGACTCGGAATGCAAGGCACTGCAGGAACACTTTATC
AATCGTATGGGAATACAGTTTGCCAACTATGATGTGCTCGTCTATGTGCGCACCTTTGCCGGCAATTCGA
CGGAGTTCCGCGACAAGGGGGCATTGATGGTGCGCGACTCGTGGAGCAGCTCCGTCACCGGCTATCCAGC
CCAGGGCGTGGTGGCCGATCTGACTGTGTGGGAAAGAATGCGCAAGAATTTCCTCAACGTGGAGCACTAC
TTCCCCGTTGGCAGCACGATCTTCTTGATCACGGATCCGTATTACGGCAGCGAGGGAACTGTGCAGGACC
CACGGCTGGCCTACACCAACGGCCGGATTCAAGTCAGCATCATGGTGCGACCGGAACCGAAAGTAAATGC
GGCACGTCAGCTGCAGGAAGAGCGGGACCGGGACTATCTGAGCACCTTCCAGGTCTGCAACTTGCTCCGA
ATCAGTGGCCGCACCCTGGGACGCCTAAGTGGCACCGTGTGGGTGGTGCTCGGTCCGCGGCGTCAGAAGA
TGGAAAACGTGACCAAGCACAACATTGGCCTGCAGCTCAAGTATCCGCGGCAGAACGAGGAGCGTGCCGG
ATACTGCTTCCGCACGAACAACCAGTGGTACTACTCCAGCCTGGCCGTGGATCTGATGCGTAACTATTGC
CAGCGTTACCCAGACGTTATCGACTTCTTTGGCGACTCCAACGATCGCGCCGAGTTCGTATTCGAACAGG
ACGTGTTCCCCAATGCGGTTGGCCATCGCCGCGTCGAGGAACTGGCCAACTGGGTGCGCCAGCAGCCGCA
CATGAAAGTGGAGCGCATCTCTTGCGGCTCCAAGACGGTCTGCCGCGAGACCATCGAACTGCTGATAGCC
GCCGTCGACGACCTGCGCTCACTGCCCGTCAAGCACGTTAAACTGCAGGTGAAGCCGCACTTGCTCATCA
AGCCCAATGTCACACTGCCAGATGTCTACCGATCAAAGCGCCCGGTGCGTCTCTTCGATCGCGTCGTAAT
CGTACGCACCATTTACATGGTGCCCGTGGGCACTAAGGGCACCGTGATTGGCATTCATCCCGTTACGGAC
CCCAACCCGGTCCGCCTGGAGTGCGTCCATGCTGTCGACACGTTCTGCAAGGTGCTGTTCGACAGCCCCG
TTCCGAACTGCAACAACATCCATGGCATCGCCGAAGACCGAGTTTACAAGGTGCCCGAAATTGCCCTGGT
GATCATCAAGACGGATGAGGAAGGAAAGAAGCAGAACGACTGCGAACTGCCGGTGAGGGATCCTCAGCCG
AACCAGGCACAGGACGAGCCAGTCCGCGCGACCAGCAGTCGCTATGTGACCGCCGCAGGGTCCACCTCGG
TCCCGATCACGATGAAGACCCAAATTAGCGACGAATTCGTCAAGACGCGTAGCGATCCGATAGCCCGTAC
GGATTCGTACAAGCCATCGTCGGAGCCAAAACCGGTGCCGGTGCCGGAGCAGATTACCAACTGGCGGGAA
CGCGTCAGTACGCCAACAAACAAACCGCAGCCTGCGCCAAATAATTGGCGCATAAATCGGTCTTCATCAC
GTCAACAGGGCGGTAGTATTTTTGTTGCTCCGCCCACAAAAACTCCTGATGCAGCTGCAAGCACTGCTTC
CACTGCATTCACCGCAGCCTCGTCCGCAACGCTGACTCCTCTGGATCAGACCTTGGCGCTCATGTCGGTT
TTGGGCGTGGGTGAGGACCAGAGCTCGCCGCCACTCCAGGAGGCGGTGCAGCAGCAACGTCCGCCACTAC
TTCAACAGCAAAGAGCTCCGTTTCCCGGACAAATGCCCAATCTACCCAAGCCACCGCTCTTCTGGCAGCA
AGAGGCGCAGAAGCAGGAGGCGCTGCAGCAGGAGGCGCAGCAGCAGGAGGCGCAGAAGAAGCAGCAGCAG
GCGCATGCGCAAATGGAGCCTGAACGTATCAATAGCCAGCATTTCTACAGAAGCGGCCAGACAGGAGCGG
CGTTGAATCAGCCGCCATTGGGTGCTCCATCAAAAAGGCAGTGGCATGAGTGGGTGCACCCGCGCATGCA
GCACGCCAACGCATTCCACGCTGGCGTCAACAATGGATATCAGATGCGTCCCAAAAAGAATATAGCTGCG
CAGAGCACCTTTAACAACAACGTGCACATGCACCTCCAGCAACCATATTACCCGAATCAGCAGCAGCAGC
AGCAGCAGCAGCAGCCACTCCAGCTGACGGAGATCAACAATGCGCCACCGCGATACTCAACGATCCAAGA
TTTTGTGCCCATACAGGCGTACCGTCCCAAGAAATTAAATCGCGTCCAACCAGCCGGTCGTCAGGACGTC
GATGCCACCAAGAATCCTAGTCGTTCGCCTGTGTTGCAGCAACCGACGAACGAGACTATAGACACAAAGG
CCAGTTCTAGTCTTCCGGTACAATCAGCAGGCGAACAGGTGATTGGACTGATGCAAACGCTTGAAATTAA
GCCGGCTGCGTCGCAGTCCGAATCTGATGGGGTCTCAACAGGCAGTGCGAACGCGCCCACAGCAACGACA
TCATCCCAGGCGGTCAACCGAAGGAAGCATCGAGTGCCTCGCATCGGAGCCAAGTTCGACTTGGAATACA
TACTGCCCGACTCCCCGCATCCAACTTAATCTAGAGGGCCCGCGGTTCGAAGGTAAGCCTATCCCTAACC
CTCTCCTCGGTCTCGATTCTACGCGTACCGGTCATCATCACCATCACCATTGAGTTTAAACCCGCTGATC
AGCCTCGACTGTGCCTTCTAAGGCCTGAGCTCGCTGATCAGCCTCGATCGAGGATCCAGACATGATAAGA
TACATTGATGAGTTTGGACAAACCACAACTAGAATGCAGTGAAAAAAATGCTTTATTTGTGAAATTTGTG
ATGCTATTGCTTTATTTGTAACCATTATAAGCTGCAATAAACAAGTTAACAACAACAATTGCATTCATTT
TATGTTTCAGGTTCAGGGGGAGGTGTGGGAGGTTTTTTAAAGCAAGTAAAACCTCTACAAATGTGGTATG
GCTGATTATGATCAGTCGACCGATGCCCTTGAGAGCCTTCAACCCAGTCAGCTCCTTCCGGTGGGCGCGG
GGCATGACTATCGTCGCCGCACTTATGACTGTCTTCTTTATCATGCAACTCGTAGGACAGGTGCCGGCAG
CGCTCTGGGTCATTTTCGGCGAGGACCGCTTTCGCTGGAGCGCGACGATGATCGGCCTGTCGCTTGCGGT
ATTCGGAATCTTGCACGCCCTCGCTCAAGCCTTCGTCACTGGTCCCGCCACCAAACGTTTCGGCGAGAAG
CAGGCCATTATCGCCGGCATGGCGGCCGACGCGCTGGGCTACGTCTTGCTGGCGTTCGCGACGCGAGGCT
GGATGGCCTTCCCCATTATGATTCTTCTCGCTTCCGGCGGCATCGGGATGCCCGCGTTGCAGGCCATGCT
GTCCAGGCAGGTAGATGACGACCATCAGGGACAGCTTCAAGGATCGCTCGCGGCTCTTACCAGCCAGCAA
AAGGCCAGGAACCGTAAAAAGGCCGCGTTGCTGGCGTTTTTCCATAGGCTCCGCCCCCCTGACGAGCATC
ACAAAAATCGACGCTCAAGTCAGAGGTGGCGAAACCCGACAGGACTATAAAGATACCAGGCGTTTCCCCC
TGGAAGCTCCCTCGTGCGCTCTCCTGTTCCGACCCTGCCGCTTACCGGATACCTGTCCGCCTTTCTCCCT
TCGGGAAGCGTGGCGCTTTCTCAATGCTCACGCTGTAGGTATCTCAGTTCGGTGTAGGTCGTTCGCTCCA
AGCTGGGCTGTGTGCACGAACCCCCCGTTCAGCCCGACCGCTGCGCCTTATCCGGTAACTATCGTCTTGA
GTCCAACCCGGTAAGACACGACTTATCGCCACTGGCAGCAGCCACTGGTAACAGGATTAGCAGAGCGAGG
TATGTAGGCGGTGCTACAGAGTTCTTGAAGTGGTGGCCTAACTACGGCTACACTAGAAGGACAGTATTTG
GTATCTGCGCTCTGCTGAAGCCAGTTACCTTCGGAAAAAGAGTTGGTAGCTCTTGATCCGGCAAACAAAC
CACCGCTGGTAGCGGTGGTTTTTTTGTTTGCAAGCAGCAGATTACGCGCAGAAAAAAAGGATCTCAAGAA
GATCCTTTGATCTTTTCTACGGGGTCTGACGCTCAGTGGAACGAAAACTCACGTTAAGGGATTTTGGTCA
TGAGATTATCAAAAAGGATCTTCACCTAGATCCTTTTAAATTAAAAATGAAGTTTTAAATCAATCTAAAG
TATATATGAGTAAACTTGGTCTGACAGTTACCAATGCTTAATCAGTGAGGCACCTATCTCAGCGATCTGT
CTATTTCGTTCATCCATAGTTGCCTGACTCCCCGTCGTGTAGATAACTACGATACGGGAGGGCTTACCAT
CTGGCCCCAGTGCTGCAATGATACCGCGAGACCCACGCTCACCGGCTCCAGATTTATCAGCAATAAACCA
GCCAGCCGGAAGGGCCGAGCGCAGAAGTGGTCCTGCAACTTTATCCGCCTCCATCCAGTCTATTAATTGT
TGCCGGGAAGCTAGAGTAAGTAGTTCGCCAGTTAATAGTTTGCGCAACGTTGTTGCCATTGCTGCAGGCA
TCGTGGTGTCACGCTCGTCGTTTGGTATGGCTTCATTCAGCTCCGGTTCCCAACGATCAAGGCGAGTTAC
ATGATCCCCCATGTTGTGCAAAAAAGCGGTTAGCTCCTTCGGTCCTCCGATCGTTGTCAGAAGTAAGTTG
GCCGCAGTGTTATCACTCATGGTTATGGCAGCACTGCATAATTCTCTTACTGTCATGCCATCCGTAAGAT
GCTTTTCTGTGACTGGTGAGTACTCAACCAAGTCATTCTGAGAATAGTGTATGCGGCGACCGAGTTGCTC
TTGCCCGGCGTCAACACGGGATAATACCGCGCCACATAGCAGAACTTTAAAAGTGCTCATCATTGGAAAA
CGTTCTTCGGGGCGAAAACTCTCAAGGATCTTACCGCTGTTGAGATCCAGTTCGATGTAACCCACTCGTG
CACCCAACTGATCTTCAGCATCTTTTACTTTCACCAGCGTTTCTGGGTGAGCAAAAACAGGAAGGCAAAA
TGCCGCAAAAAAGGGAATAAGGGCGACACGGAAATGTTGAATACTCATACTCTTCCTTTTTCAATATTAT
TGAAGCATTTATCAGGGTTATTGTCTCATGAGCGGATACATATTTGAATGTATTTAGAAAAATAAACAAA
TAGGGGTTCCGCGCACATTTCCCCGAAAAGTGCCACCTGACGTCTAAGAAACCATTATTATCATGACATT
AACCTATAAAAATAGGCGTATCACGAGGCCCTTTCGT
Features (pLannotate 1.2.2; 10 found; start..end, strand, type, name):
     56..2568    +  promoter       Ac5 promoter: Drosophila melanogaster actin 5C promoter
   2588..3304    +  CDS            EGFP: EGFP is a basic (constitutively fluorescent) green fluorescent protein published in 1996, derived from Aequorea victoria. It is reported to be a rapidly-maturing weak dimer with moderate acid sensitivity.
   6005..6022    -  CDS            KA2 (fragment): first 150 residues of the mouse kainate receptor subunit 2 mediates targeting to the neuronal soma (Shemesh et al., 2017)
   6492..6533    +  CDS            V5 tag: epitope tag from simian virus 5
   6633..6767    -  polyA_signal   SV40 poly(A) signal: SV40 polyadenylation signal
   6790..6874    -  CDS            large T antigen (fragment): large T antigen from SV40 (simian virus 40)
   6875..7345    +  CDS            TcR (fragment): tetracycline efflux protein; tet; confers resistance to tetracycline
   7389..7977    -  rep_origin     ori: high-copy-number ColE1/pMB1/pBR322/pUC origin of replication
   8148..9008    -  CDS            AmpR: β-lactamase; bla; confers resistance to ampicillin, carbenicillin, and related antibiotics
   9009..9113    -  promoter       AmpR promoter: bla
