[The description below was written by a language model from this plasmid's Addgene catalogue record and pLannotate feature annotations shown in this document.]
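Description:
pAc5.1B-EGFP-DmXRN1_574-1613_G is a 9.2 kb insect expression plasmid that produces a fragment of the Drosophila melanogaster 5'-to-3' exoribonuclease XRN1 (the product of the pacman gene, pcm) fused to EGFP. The catalogue lists the backbone as unknown, although the plasmid name and the annotated parts point to a pAc5.1-type vector. Transcription is driven by the strong, constitutive Drosophila actin 5C (Ac5) promoter and terminated by an SV40 polyadenylation signal. The EGFP coding sequence lies immediately downstream of the promoter, and the roughly 3.2 kb unannotated stretch that follows it is consistent in size with the XRN1 insert, so the fluorescent protein is placed as an N-terminal tag. As the name indicates, the insert covers residues 574 to 1613. It carries one silent mutation relative to the NCBI reference for transcript variant A.

A V5 epitope tag is annotated downstream of the insert region, but the record does not show whether it is read in frame with the fusion or sits after a stop codon. The short KA2, SV40 large T antigen and tetracycline-resistance fragments in the table are most likely incidental similarity matches or backbone remnants, not functional elements. In bacteria the plasmid replicates from a ColE1/pUC-type origin and is selected with ampicillin through the bla gene and its own promoter. The catalogue describes it as low copy, whereas the feature table labels the origin as a high-copy type. No insect-cell selection marker is annotated, which suits transient transfection. The stated purpose is simply insect expression of this XRN1 fragment. The EGFP tag would allow visualisation or tag-based detection of the fragment in cultured fly cells. The depositor sequence may be theoretical rather than fully verified.
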