Addgene plasmid #146356: pAc5.1B-EGFP-DmXRN1_574-1613_G
Purpose: Insect Expression of DmXRN1_574-1613
Depositing lab: Elisa Izaurralde. Depositing organization: Max Planck Institute for Developmental Biology.
Backbone
  Vector backbone: Unknown
  Vector type: Insect Expression
Growth in bacteria
  Bacterial resistance: Ampicillin, 100 μg/mL
  Growth temperature: 37°C
  Growth strain: DH5alpha
  Copy number: Low Copy
Gene/Insert
  Gene/Insert name: DmXRN1_574-1613 (alt name: pacman)
  Species: D. melanogaster (fly)
  Mutation: one silent mtuation compared to the sequence given by NCBI:NM_078684.3 variant A.
  Entrez Gene: pcm (a.k.a. Dmel_CG3291, CG3291, DmXrn1, Dmel\CG3291, Pcm, XRN1, XRN1/pcm, Xrn1, Xrn1p)
  Cloning method: Unknown
Terms and licenses: Academic/Nonprofit Terms; Industry Terms: Not Available to Industry
Depositor comments: Plasmids from this collection were made available to the research community and donated after the lab closed. Please note that the sequence provided by the depositing laboratory may be theoretical/predicted or based on Sanger sequencing results. There may be discrepancies between sequencing results obtained by Addgene and the depositor sequence. If an Addgene verified sequence is not available, please contact before placing your order to request that our lab fully sequence the plasmid.
How to cite: pAc5.1B-EGFP-DmXRN1_574-1613_G was a gift from Elisa Izaurralde (Addgene plasmid # 146356 ; http://n2t.net/addgene:146356 ; RRID:Addgene_146356)
